>Addgene plasmid #148056 | pAc5.1B-EGFP-DmPAN3-W707AG711E-dsRNAres_Y | depositor full sequence | sequence record 290503 | Full Sequence
CTTCAAGGAATTAATTCTATATTCTAAAAACACAAATGATACTTCTAAAAAAAATCATGAATGGCATCAA
CTCTGAATCAAATCTTTGCAGATGCACCTACTTCTCATTTCCACTGTCACATCATTTTTCCAGATCTCGC
TGCCTGTTATGTGGCCCACAAACCAAGACACGTTTTATGGCCATTAAAGCTGGCTGATCGTCGCCAAACA
CCAAATACATATCAATATGTACATTCGAGAAAGAAGCGATCAAAGAAGCGTCTTCGGGCGAGTAGGAGAA
TGCGGAGGAGAAGGAGAACGAGCTGATCTAGTATCTCTCCACAATCCAATGCCAACTGACCAACTGGCCA
TATTCGGAGCAATTTGAAGCCAATTTCCATCGCCTGGCGATCGCTCCATTCTTGGCTATATGTTTTTCAC
CGTTCCCGGGGCCATTTTCAAAGACTCGTCGGTAAGATAAGATTGTGTCACTCGCTGTCTCTCTTCATTT
GTCGAAGAATGCTGAGGAATTTCGCGATGACGTCGGCGAGTATTTTGAAGAATGAGAATAATTTGTATTT
ATACGAAAATCAGTTAGTGGAATTTTCTACAAAAACATGTTATCTATAGATAATTTTGTTGCAAAATATG
TTGACTATGACAAAGATTGTATGTATATACCTTTAATGTATTCTCATTTTCTTATGTATTTATAATGGCA
ATGATGATACTGATGATATTTTAAGATGATGCCAGACCACAGGCTGATTTCTGCGTCTTTTGCCGAACGC
AGTGCATGTGCGGTTGTTGTTTTTTGGAATAGTTTCAATTTTCGGACTGTCCGCTTTGATTTCAGTTTCT
TGGCTTATTCAAAAAGCAAAGTAAAGCCAAAAAAGCGAGATGGCAATACCAAATGCGGCAAAACGGTAGT
GGAAGGAAAGGGGTGCGGGGCAGCGGAAGGAAGGGTGGGGCGGGGCGTGGCGGGGTCTGTGGCTGGGCGC
GACGTCACCGACGTTGGAGCCACTCCTTTGACCATGTGTGCGTGTGTGTATTATTCGTGTCTCGCCACTC
GCCGGTTGTTTTTTTCTTTTTATCTCGCTCTCTCTAGCGCCATCTCGTACGCATGCTCAACGCACCGCAT
GTTGCCGTGTCCTTTATGCGTCATTTTGGCTCGAAATAGGCAATTATTTAAACAAAGATTAGTCAACGAA
AACGCTAAAATAAATAAGTCTACAATATGGTTACTTATTGCCATGTGTGTGCAGCCAACGATAGCAACAA
AAGCAACAACACAGTGGCTTTCCCTCTTTCACTTTTTGTTTGCAAGCGCGTGCGAGCAAGACGGCACGAC
CGGCAAACGCAATTACGCTGACAAAGAGCAGACGAAGTTTTGGCCGAAAAACATCAAGGCGCCTGATACG
AATGCATTTGCAATAACAATTGCGATATTTAATATTGTTTATGAAGCTGTTTGACTTCAAAACACACAAA
AAAAAAAATAAAACAAATTATTTGAAAGAGAATTAGGAATCGGACAGCTTATCGTTACGGGCTAACAGCA
CACCGAGACGAAATAGCTTACCTGACGTCACAGCCTCTGGAAGAACTGCCGCCAAGCAGAGAGAGAGAGA
AAAAGAGGGAGAGCAGCTTAGACCGCATGTGCTTGTGTGTGAGGCGTCTCTCTCTTCGTCTCCTGTTTGC
GCAAACGCATAGACTGCACTGAGAAAATCGATTACCTATTTTTTATGAATGAATATTTGCACTATTACTA
TTCAAAACTATTAAGATAGCAATCACATTCAATAGCCAAATACTATACCACCTGAGCGATGCAACGAAAT
GATCAATTTGAGCAAAAATGCTGCATATTTAGGACGGCATCATTATAGAAATGCTTCTTGCTGTGTACTT
TTCTCTCGTCTGGCAGCTGTTTCGCCGTTATTGTTAAAACCGGCTTAAGTTAGGTGTGTTTTCTACGACT
AGTGATGCCCCTACTAGAAGATGTGTGTTGCACAAATGTCCCTGAATAACCAATTTGAAGTGCAGATAGC
AGTAAACGTAAGCTAATATGAATATTATTTAACTGTAATGTTTTAATATCGCTGGACATTACTAATAAAC
CCACTATAAACACATGTACATATGTATGTTTTGGCATACAATGAGTAGTTGGGGAAAAAATGTGTAAAAG
CACCGTGACCATCACAGCATAAAGATAACCAGCTGAAGTATCGAATATGAGTAACCCCCAAATTGAATCA
CATGCCGCAACTGATAGGACCCATGGAAGTACACTCTTCATGGCGATATACAAGACACACACAAGCACGA
ACACCCAGTTGCGGAGGAAATTCTCCGTAAATGAAAACCCAATCGGCGAACAATTCATACCCATATATGG
TAAAAGTTTTGAACGCGACTTGAGAGCGGAGAGCATTGCGGCTGATAAGGTTTTAGCGCTAAGCGGGCTT
TATAAAACGGGCTGCGGGACCAGTTTTCATATCACTACCGTTTGAGTTCTTGTGCTGTGTGGATACTCCT
CCCGACACAAAGCCGCTCCATCAGCCAGCAGTCGTCTAATCCAGAGACCCCGGATCGGGGTACCAACATG
GTGAGCAAGGGCGAGGAGCTGTTCACCGGGGTGGTGCCCATCCTGGTCGAGCTGGACGGCGACGTAAACG
GCCACAAGTTCAGCGTGTCCGGCGAGGGCGAGGGCGATGCCACCTACGGCAAGCTGACCCTGAAGTTCAT
CTGCACCACCGGCAAGCTGCCCGTGCCCTGGCCCACCCTCGTGACCACCCTGACCTACGGCGTGCAGTGC
TTCAGCCGCTACCCCGACCACATGAAGCAGCACGACTTCTTCAAGTCCGCCATGCCCGAAGGCTACGTCC
AGGAGCGCACCATCTTCTTCAAGGACGACGGCAACTACAAGACCCGCGCCGAGGTGAAGTTCGAGGGCGA
CACCCTGGTGAACCGCATCGAGCTGAAGGGCATCGACTTCAAGGAGGACGGCAACATCCTGGGGCACAAG
CTGGAGTACAACTACAACAGCCACAACGTCTATATCATGGCCGACAAGCAGAAGAACGGCATCAAGGTGA
ACTTCAAGATCCGCCACAACATCGAGGACGGCAGCGTGCAGCTCGCCGACCACTACCAGCAGAACACCCC
CATCGGCGACGGCCCCGTGCTGCTGCCCGACAACCACTACCTGAGCACCCAGTCCGCCCTGAGCAAAGAC
CCCAACGAGAAGCGCGATCACATGGTCCTGCTGGAGTTCGTGACCGCCGCCGGGATCACTCTCGGCATGG
ACGAGCTGTACAAGCCAAGCTTGAATTCTATGTGTTCCACATACGGCCTGCTTTCATTCGAATTCTCGGA
CACCGCCGCCATGGACCCGATCTTTTTTTCCCCGACCAACGGCATTCCCAGTGAATCGAAGCTGGCTACA
TACATGAACCGCCAAAACGTGGCTACGCCCTCCGGATACGGTTTGAACAATGGATTTAGTCTTCTCAACC
TGGACTCCCCGCTCAACAAGAAAAGCCAAGTGACCCCCCAATCCCCGGAATTTATCCCCACCCGTCTCGG
ATCCACCCCGAATTTTTACGCCCCGTACCATAATGCCCCGATGCAGCTATCGAACGGACTGAACGGAGTG
AACGGTCTAACGGCTGCTGCTGCTGCGGCCGCCGCCGCTGCTGCTGCTGCTGCTGCTGCCGTCCCGAGCA
GCACCAGTTCCGCCAGCAGCGCTTCCGTCACGATTTCCAAGACCGCTAATGGCGGAGCTAGCATGCTGGC
TTTGCAGAAAACGGCTAGCATTGCTTCAGTTACGATTGCCCAGCAACAACCGCAACACCCGCAAAAGCAA
CAGCAACACCCCCCCTCCGTCGGAGGCGGCGCCGTCAGCGCTGCTAGCGCTCCGATCGCTATCTCGGGAG
CCCCGCCCAACCCGGCTGCGGCCCCCTTTGTGTCCTCCATGAGCGCCCAAACCCCCTTGAAAGGACGAGG
AGCTATGATGCGTCAAGAGTCGCCGACCGCTGCTATGATCTCCGGAGCCGGTCCGGGCGAAAAATCGCCA
CCGCACGGGATGACGCCGCACGGAGCATCGCCCATACCATCAGCGCTGCCCACCAGCGTGCACCAGGAGA
ACGTAGGCGGCACCATATACTTCTATCCGACTGCCAACGCACAGAACAGCCAGCCCGTCGTCAATTCCAT
GGTGGTGGATGGAACGCATCCGGCTCTCCATGGCGTGAGTGCTGTGGCGCCGATGAGTGCGGGCGTTCCG
GCGGCCATGATGTACACGGGGCATGTGTATCCGGGACCGTCCTCCAACGTGGTCACCATGCAGCCAAAGA
CGCTGCTGGAGTCGGCCTTCTTTATGCCCGACGAGATGCGCGCCGAAGTCCTCGCCCGCAACGAGATCTC
TAACCTGATCATGGACGCAGCGGAGGCTGCGCAGCACGCTCTACCGCTGGAGGTGGAGAACTACCATGCC
CTGTATCCACTGGAACCGCCGGCGCAGCCGTTGCACGCCAAGCTCACGTTCCCCGCCACCACTTATAGGG
CCACGCACAACACGACGGGCTACAAGTACTGCCTGCGAAGAATACATGGTTTCCGCCTGCAGTCGACCAA
GTGCATGACGCTGGTGGAGATGTGGAAGAAGCTGCAGCACACGAATGTGGTACAACTGCGTGAGGTGTTC
ACGACGAAAGCATTTGGTGATAACTCTTTAGTATTAGTGTACGACTATCATCCCGGCTCACAAACATTAC
TGGCCAAATACTTCACTCCGGCGCCAGAGACCAACGGGTACACTGATCCATTCCAAGGCGAGGCCCGCCC
CTTCAGTCATAAGAGTAACATGCAGCGAACGAGCAATGGACCGCTGCTACCGGAGGCCACCATCTGGTCG
ATCATCATGCAGCTGACCGCCGGCTTAAAAGCCATCCACCATGCCGGTCTTGCCTGCAAGGTTCTGGATC
CCACAAAGATTATAGTGACGGGCAAGCGTGTACGGTTTAGCTCATGCTGCATTTCGGATATAACGCAATT
CGATCCGAATGCATCCAATCCCTTGGCGCTGGTTAATATGCATCAGCAGGACGATCTGACCGCTTTGGGT
CGCTTAGTATTAGCTTTGGCCTGCCGCTGTCTTCAATCCGTGCAACGCGACAATGTCCAGTCCAGCATCG
ATATGGTCACGCGAAACTACTCCACCGATCTGCGAAACTTTATTGTTTACCTCTTCACCACCAATAATCG
TCGCTCCGTGACCGACCTGATGCCGATGATTGGTGCCCGCTTCTATACGCAACTGGATGCACTGCAGAGC
AAAATTGATATGCAGGAGGACGAGTTGGCCAAGGAGATGGAGAACGGGCGGTTATATCGCATTTTGGTCA
AACTTAATAGCATCAACGAGCGACCCGACTTTAATCTGGACTGCACTGCGTCTGAGACTGAGGATAGATA
CATGTTGAAATTATTCCGTGATTATTTGTTCCATTCCGTCACTGAGGATGGCCGGCCCTGGCTAGATCAC
GCACACATTGTACAATGCCTCAACAAGCTGGATGCTGGCTCCATAGAGCGCGTGCAACTGATGTCCCGCG
ACGAGCAATCGGTACTCATCGTCTCCTATGCTGAACTCAAGAATTGTCTGGAGAACGCCTTCTCCGAACT
GATGTCAAGTGCGGCCAACTGAGCGGCCGCTCGAGTCTAGAGGGCCCGCGGTTCGAAGGTAAGCCTATCC
CTAACCCTCTCCTCGGTCTCGATTCTACGCGTACCGGTCATCATCACCATCACCATTGAGTTTAAACCCG
CTGATCAGCCTCGACTGTGCCTTCTAAGGCCTGAGCTCGCTGATCAGCCTCGATCGAGGATCCAGACATG
ATAAGATACATTGATGAGTTTGGACAAACCACAACTAGAATGCAGTGAAAAAAATGCTTTATTTGTGAAA
TTTGTGATGCTATTGCTTTATTTGTAACCATTATAAGCTGCAATAAACAAGTTAACAACAACAATTGCAT
TCATTTTATGTTTCAGGTTCAGGGGGAGGTGTGGGAGGTTTTTTAAAGCAAGTAAAACCTCTACAAATGT
GGTATGGCTGATTATGATCAGTCGACCGATGCCCTTGAGAGCCTTCAACCCAGTCAGCTCCTTCCGGTGG
GCGCGGGGCATGACTATCGTCGCCGCACTTATGACTGTCTTCTTTATCATGCAACTCGTAGGACAGGTGC
CGGCAGCGCTCTGGGTCATTTTCGGCGAGGACCGCTTTCGCTGGAGCGCGACGATGATCGGCCTGTCGCT
TGCGGTATTCGGAATCTTGCACGCCCTCGCTCAAGCCTTCGTCACTGGTCCCGCCACCAAACGTTTCGGC
GAGAAGCAGGCCATTATCGCCGGCATGGCGGCCGACGCGCTGGGCTACGTCTTGCTGGCGTTCGCGACGC
GAGGCTGGATGGCCTTCCCCATTATGATTCTTCTCGCTTCCGGCGGCATCGGGATGCCCGCGTTGCAGGC
CATGCTGTCCAGGCAGGTAGATGACGACCATCAGGGACAGCTTCAAGGATCGCTCGCGGCTCTTACCAGC
CAGCAAAAGGCCAGGAACCGTAAAAAGGCCGCGTTGCTGGCGTTTTTCCATAGGCTCCGCCCCCCTGACG
AGCATCACAAAAATCGACGCTCAAGTCAGAGGTGGCGAAACCCGACAGGACTATAAAGATACCAGGCGTT
TCCCCCTGGAAGCTCCCTCGTGCGCTCTCCTGTTCCGACCCTGCCGCTTACCGGATACCTGTCCGCCTTT
CTCCCTTCGGGAAGCGTGGCGCTTTCTCAATGCTCACGCTGTAGGTATCTCAGTTCGGTGTAGGTCGTTC
GCTCCAAGCTGGGCTGTGTGCACGAACCCCCCGTTCAGCCCGACCGCTGCGCCTTATCCGGTAACTATCG
TCTTGAGTCCAACCCGGTAAGACACGACTTATCGCCACTGGCAGCAGCCACTGGTAACAGGATTAGCAGA
GCGAGGTATGTAGGCGGTGCTACAGAGTTCTTGAAGTGGTGGCCTAACTACGGCTACACTAGAAGGACAG
TATTTGGTATCTGCGCTCTGCTGAAGCCAGTTACCTTCGGAAAAAGAGTTGGTAGCTCTTGATCCGGCAA
ACAAACCACCGCTGGTAGCGGTGGTTTTTTTGTTTGCAAGCAGCAGATTACGCGCAGAAAAAAAGGATCT
CAAGAAGATCCTTTGATCTTTTCTACGGGGTCTGACGCTCAGTGGAACGAAAACTCACGTTAAGGGATTT
TGGTCATGAGATTATCAAAAAGGATCTTCACCTAGATCCTTTTAAATTAAAAATGAAGTTTTAAATCAAT
CTAAAGTATATATGAGTAAACTTGGTCTGACAGTTACCAATGCTTAATCAGTGAGGCACCTATCTCAGCG
ATCTGTCTATTTCGTTCATCCATAGTTGCCTGACTCCCCGTCGTGTAGATAACTACGATACGGGAGGGCT
TACCATCTGGCCCCAGTGCTGCAATGATACCGCGAGACCCACGCTCACCGGCTCCAGATTTATCAGCAAT
AAACCAGCCAGCCGGAAGGGCCGAGCGCAGAAGTGGTCCTGCAACTTTATCCGCCTCCATCCAGTCTATT
AATTGTTGCCGGGAAGCTAGAGTAAGTAGTTCGCCAGTTAATAGTTTGCGCAACGTTGTTGCCATTGCTG
CAGGCATCGTGGTGTCACGCTCGTCGTTTGGTATGGCTTCATTCAGCTCCGGTTCCCAACGATCAAGGCG
AGTTACATGATCCCCCATGTTGTGCAAAAAAGCGGTTAGCTCCTTCGGTCCTCCGATCGTTGTCAGAAGT
AAGTTGGCCGCAGTGTTATCACTCATGGTTATGGCAGCACTGCATAATTCTCTTACTGTCATGCCATCCG
TAAGATGCTTTTCTGTGACTGGTGAGTACTCAACCAAGTCATTCTGAGAATAGTGTATGCGGCGACCGAG
TTGCTCTTGCCCGGCGTCAACACGGGATAATACCGCGCCACATAGCAGAACTTTAAAAGTGCTCATCATT
GGAAAACGTTCTTCGGGGCGAAAACTCTCAAGGATCTTACCGCTGTTGAGATCCAGTTCGATGTAACCCA
CTCGTGCACCCAACTGATCTTCAGCATCTTTTACTTTCACCAGCGTTTCTGGGTGAGCAAAAACAGGAAG
GCAAAATGCCGCAAAAAAGGGAATAAGGGCGACACGGAAATGTTGAATACTCATACTCTTCCTTTTTCAA
TATTATTGAAGCATTTATCAGGGTTATTGTCTCATGAGCGGATACATATTTGAATGTATTTAGAAAAATA
AACAAATAGGGGTTCCGCGCACATTTCCCCGAAAAGTGCCACCTGACGTCTAAGAAACCATTATTATCAT
GACATTAACCTATAAAAATAGGCGTATCACGAGGCCCTTTCGT
Features (pLannotate 1.2.2; 10 found; start..end, strand, type, name):
     56..2568    +  promoter       Ac5 promoter: Drosophila melanogaster actin 5C promoter
   2588..3304    +  CDS            EGFP: EGFP is a basic (constitutively fluorescent) green fluorescent protein published in 1996, derived from Aequorea victoria. It is reported to be a rapidly-maturing weak dimer with moderate acid sensitivity.
   3320..5689    +  CDS            PAN3: PAN3_DROME - Experimental evidence at protein level: Swiss-Prot protein existence level 1. Regulatory subunit of the poly(A)-nuclease (PAN) deadenylation complex, one of two cytoplasmic mRNA deadenylases involved in general and miRNA-mediated mRNA turnover. PAN specifically shortens poly(A) tails of RNA and the activity is stimulated by poly(A)-binding protein (PABP). PAN deadenylation is followed by rapid degradation of the shortened mRNA tails by the CCR4-NOT complex. Deadenylated mRNAs are then degraded by two alternative mechanisms, namely exosome-mediated 3'-5' exonucleolytic degradation,
   5728..5769    +  CDS            V5 tag: epitope tag from simian virus 5
   5869..6003    -  polyA_signal   SV40 poly(A) signal: SV40 polyadenylation signal
   6026..6110    -  CDS            large T antigen (fragment): large T antigen from SV40 (simian virus 40)
   6111..6581    +  CDS            TcR (fragment): tetracycline efflux protein; tet; confers resistance to tetracycline
   6625..7213    -  rep_origin     ori: high-copy-number ColE1/pMB1/pBR322/pUC origin of replication
   7384..8244    -  CDS            AmpR: β-lactamase; bla; confers resistance to ampicillin, carbenicillin, and related antibiotics
   8245..8349    -  promoter       AmpR promoter: bla
