[The description below was written by a language model from this plasmid's Addgene catalogue record and pLannotate feature annotations shown in this document.]
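Description:
pAc5.1B-EGFP-DmPAN3-W707AG711E-dsRNAres_Y is an 8.4 kb insect expression plasmid for producing a GFP-tagged mutant of Drosophila melanogaster PAN3 in fly cells. The catalogue lists the backbone as unknown, although the name and the annotated parts point to a pAc5.1-type vector. It is propagated in E. coli through a ColE1/pUC-type origin and selected with ampicillin via the β-lactamase gene and its own promoter. The record calls it low copy even though the origin is annotated as a high-copy type. A fragment of a tetracycline resistance gene and a small piece of SV40 large T antigen are also detected; these appear to be non-functional backbone remnants.

Expression is driven by the constitutive Drosophila actin 5C (Ac5) promoter. It is followed by an EGFP coding sequence and then the PAN3 open reading frame (CG11486), giving an N-terminal EGFP fusion, with an SV40 polyadenylation signal downstream. A V5 epitope sequence lies after the PAN3 ORF, but the record does not indicate whether it is translated in frame or excluded by a stop codon.

PAN3 is the regulatory subunit of the PAN2–PAN3 deadenylase complex, which shortens mRNA poly(A) tails. As the name indicates, the insert carries the substitutions W707A and G711E and is dsRNA-resistant. Such a version is presumably recoded so that it escapes RNAi directed against the endogenous transcript. This design suits complementation experiments in cultured Drosophila cells, where endogenous PAN3 is depleted and the mutant is tested for function. The associated study concerns how an asymmetric PAN3 dimer recruits PAN2. The specific effect of the two substitutions is not stated in the record.
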