Addgene plasmid #148056: pAc5.1B-EGFP-DmPAN3-W707AG711E-dsRNAres_Y
Purpose: Insect Expression of DmPAN3-W707AG711E-dsRNAres
Depositing lab: Elisa Izaurralde. Depositing organization: Max Planck Institute for Developmental Biology. Publication: An asymmetric PAN3 dimer recruits a single PAN2 exonuclease to mediate mRNA deadenylation and decay. Jonas S, Christie M, Peter D, Bhandari D, Loh B, Huntzinger E, Weichenrieder O, Izaurralde E. Nat Struct Mol Biol. 2014 Jul;21(7):599-608. doi: 10.1038/nsmb.2837. Epub 2014 Jun 1. PubMed 24880343.
Backbone
  Vector backbone: Unknown
  Vector type: Insect Expression
Growth in bacteria
  Bacterial resistance: Ampicillin, 100 μg/mL
  Growth temperature: 37°C
  Growth strain: DH5alpha
  Copy number: Low Copy
Gene/Insert
  Gene/Insert name: DmPAN3-W707AG711E-dsRNAres
  Species: D. melanogaster (fly)
  Entrez Gene: CG11486 (a.k.a. Dmel_CG11486, Dmel\CG11486, PAN3)
  Cloning method: Unknown
Terms and licenses: Academic/Nonprofit Terms; Industry Terms: Not Available to Industry
Depositor comments: ORF extracted from NCBI: LD14901 Plasmids from this collection were made available to the research community and donated after the lab closed. Please note that the sequence provided by the depositing laboratory may be theoretical/predicted or based on Sanger sequencing results. There may be discrepancies between sequencing results obtained by Addgene and the depositor sequence. If an Addgene verified sequence is not available, please contact before placing your order to request that our lab fully sequence the plasmid.
How to cite: pAc5.1B-EGFP-DmPAN3-W707AG711E-dsRNAres_Y was a gift from Elisa Izaurralde (Addgene plasmid # 148056 ; http://n2t.net/addgene:148056 ; RRID:Addgene_148056)
